>Addgene plasmid #56313 | mAmetrine-CytERM-N-17 | addgene full sequence | sequence record 216422 | Addgene NGS Result
TAATAGTAATCAATTACGGGGTCATTAGTTCATAGCCCATATATGGAGTTCCGCGTTACATAACTTACGG
TAAATGGCCCGCCTGGCTGACCGCCCAACGACCCCCGCCCATTGACGTCAATAATGACGTATGTTCCCAT
AGTAACGCCAATAGGGACTTTCCATTGACGTCAATGGGTGGAGTATTTACGGTAAACTGCCCACTTGGCA
GTACATCAAGTGTATCATATGCCAAGTACGCCCCCTATTGACGTCAATGACGGTAAATGGCCCGCCTGGC
ATTATGCCCAGTACATGACCTTATGGGACTTTCCTACTTGGCAGTACATCTACGTATTAGTCATCGCTAT
TACCATGGTGATGCGGTTTTGGCAGTACATCAATGGGCGTGGATAGCGGTTTGACTCACGGGGATTTCCA
AGTCTCCACCCCATTGACGTCAATGGGAGTTTGTTTTGGCACCAAAATCAACGGGACTTTCCAAAATGTC
GTAACAACTCCGCCCCATTGACGCAAATGGGCGGTAGGCGTGTACGGTGGGAGGTCTATATAAGCAGAGC
TGGTTTAGTGAACCGTCAGATCCGCTAGCGCTACCGGACTCAGATCTGGTACCCCTTGCAGCTTCCAGTT
GTCAGGAAGAGAAGGCTCCCATGGATCCTGTGGTGGTGCTGGGGCTCTGTCTCTCCTGTTTGCTTCTCCT
TTCACTCTGGAAACAGAGCTATGGGGGAGGGAAGCTTCGAATTCTGCAGTCGACGGTACCGCGGGCCCGG
GATCCACCGGTCGCCACCATGGTGAGCAAGGGCGAGGAGCTGTTCACCGGGGTGGTGCCCATCCTGGTCG
AGCTGGACGGCGACGTAAACGGCCACAAGTTCAGCGTGCGCGGCGAGGGCGAGGGCGATGCCACCAACGG
CAAGCTGACCCTGAAGTTCATCTGCACCTCCGGCAAGCTGCCCGTGCCCTGGCCCACCCTCGTGACCACC
CTGTCTTACGGCGTGCAGTGCTTCGCCCGCTACCCCGACCACATGAAGCAGCACGACTTCTTCAAGTCCG
CCATGCCCGAAGGCTACGTCCAGGAGCGCACCATCTCCTTCAAGGACGACGGCAGCTACAGGACCCGCGC
CGAGGTGAAGTTCGAGGGCGACACCCTGGTGAACCGCATCGAGCTGAAGGGCATCGACTTCAAGGAGGAC
GGCAACATCCTGGGGCACAAGCTGGAGTACAACATGAACGTGTGGGACGCGTATATCACGGCCGACAAGC
AGAAGAACGGCATCAAAGCGAACTTCAAGATCGAGCACAACGTCGAGGACGGCGGCGTGCAGCTCGCCGA
CGCGTACCAGCAGAACACCCCCATCGGCGACGGCTCCGTGCTGCTGCCTGACAACCACTACCTGAGCTTC
CAGAGCAAGCTGTTCAAAGACCCCAACGAGCAGCGCGATCACATGGTCCTGCTGGAGTTCGTTACCGCCG
CCGGGATCACTCCCGGCATGGACGAGCTGTACAAGTAAGCGGCCGCGACTCTAGATCATAATCAGCCATA
CCACATTTGTAGAGGTTTTACTTGCTTTAAAAAACCTCCCACACCTCCCCCTGAACCTGAAACATAAAAT
GAATGCAATTGTTGTTGTTAACTTGTTTATTGCAGCTTATAATGGTTACAAATAAAGCAATAGCATCACA
AATTTCACAAATAAAGCATTTTTTTCACTGCATTCTAGTTGTGGTTTGTCCAAACTCATCAATGTATCTT
AAGGCGTAAATTGTAAGCGTTAATATTTTGTTAAAATTCGCGTTAAATTTTTGTTAAATCAGCTCATTTT
TTAACCAATAGGCCGAAATCGGCAAAATCCCTTATAAATCAAAAGAATAGACCGAGATAGGGT
[37 nt withheld, positions 1884-1920]
AAAGAACGTGGACTCCAACGTCAAAGG
[49 nt withheld, positions 1948-1996]
T
[91 nt withheld, positions 1998-2088]
G
[124 nt withheld, positions 2090-2213]
CAGGTGGCACTTTTCGGGGAAATGTGCGCGGAACCCCTATTTGTTTATTTTTCTAAATACATTCAAATAT
GTATCCGCTCATGAGACAATAACCCTGATAAATGCTTCAATAATATTGAAAAAGGAAGAGTCCTGAGGCG
GAAAGAACCAGCTGTGGAATGTGTGTCAGTTAGGGTGTGGAAAGTCCCCAGGCTCCCCAGCAGGCAGAAG
TATGCAAAGCATGCATCTCAATTAGTCAGCAACCAGGTGTGGAAAGTCCCCAGGCTCCCCAGCAGGCAGA
AGTATGCAAAGCATGCATCTCAATTAGTCAGCAACCATAGTCCCGCCCCTAACTCCGCCCATCCCGCCCC
TAACTCCGCCCAGTTCCGCCCATTCTCCGCCCCATGGCTGACTAATTTTTTTTATTTATGCAGAGGCCGA
GGCCGCCTCGGCCTCTGAGCTATTCCAGAAGTAGTGAGGAGGCTTTTTTGGAGGCCTAGGCTTTTGCAAA
GATCGATCAAGAGACAGGATGAGGATCGTTTCGCATGATTGAACAAGATGGATTGCACGCAGGTTCTCCG
GCCGCTTGGGTGGAGAGGCTATTCGGCTATGACTGGGCACAACAGACAATCGGCTGCTCTGATGCCGCCG
TGTTCCGGCTGTCAGCGCAGGGGCGCCCGGTTCTTTTTGTCAAGACCGACCTGTCCGGTGCCCTGAATGA
ACTGCAAGACGAGGCAGCGCGGCTATCGTGGCTGGCCACGACGGGCGTTCCTTGCGCAGCTGTGCTCGAC
GTTGTCACTGAAGCGGGAAGGGACTGGCTGCTATTGGGCGAAGTGCCGGGGCAGGATCTCCTGTCATCTC
ACCTTGCTCCTGCCGAGAAAGTATCCATCATGGCTGATGCAATGCGGCGGCTGCATACGCTTGATCCGGC
TACCTGCCCATTCGACCACCAAGCGAAACATCGCATCGAGCGAGCACGTACTCGGATGGAAGCCGGTCTT
GTCGATCAGGATGATCTGGACGAAGAGCATCAGGGGCTCGCGCCAGCCGAACTGTTCGCCAGGCTCAAGG
CGAGCATGCCCGACGGCGAGGATCTCGTCGTGACCCATGGCGATGCCTGCTTGCCGAATATCATGGTGGA
AAATGGCCGCTTTTCTGGATTCATCGACTGTGGCCGGCTGGGTGTGGCGGACCGCTATCAGGACATAGCG
TTGGCTACCCGTGATATTGCTGAAGAGCTTGGCGGCGAATGGGCTGACCGCTTCCTCGTGCTTTACGGTA
TCGCCGCTCCCGATTCGCAGCGCATCGCCTTCTATCGCCTTCTTGACGAGTTCTTCTGAGCGGGACTCTG
GGGTTCGAAATGACCGACCAAGCGACGCCCAACCTGCCATCACGAGATTTCGATTCCACCGCCGCCTTCT
ATGAAAGGTTGGGCTTCGGAATCGTTTTCCGGGACGCCGGCTGGATGATCCTCCAGCGCGGGGATCTCAT
GCTGGAGTTCTTCGCCCACCCTAGGGGGAGGCTAACTGAAACACGGAAGGAGACAATACCGGAAGGAACC
CGCGCTATGACGGCAATAAAAAGACAGAATAAAACGCACGGTGTTGGGTCGTTTGTTCATAAACGCGGGG
TTCGGTCCCAGGGCTGGCACTCTGTCGATACCCCACCGAGACCCCATTGGGGCCAATACGCCCGCGTTTC
TTCCTTTTCCCCACCCCACCCCCCAAGTTCGGGTGAAGGCCCAGGGCTCGCAGCCAACGTCGGGGCGGCA
GGCCCTGCCATAGCCTCAGGTTACTCATATATACTTTAGATTGATTTAAAACTTCATTTTTAATTTAAAA
GGATCTAGGTGAAGATCCTTTTTGATAATCTCATGACCAAAATCCCTTAACGTGAGTTTTCGTTCCACTG
AGCGTCAGACCCCGTAGAAAAGATCAAAGGATCTTCTTGAGATCCTTTTTTTCTGCGCGTAATCTGCTGC
TTGCAAACAAAAAAACCACCGCTACCAGCGGTGGTTTGTTTGCCGGATCAAGAGCTACCAACTCTTTTTC
CGAAGGTAACTGGCTTCAGCAGAGCGCAGATACCAAATACTGTTCTTCTAGTGTAGCCGTAGTTAGGCCA
CCACTTCAAGAACTCTGTAGCACCGCCTACATACCTCGCTCTGCTAATCCTGTTACCAGTGGCTGCTGCC
AGTGGCGATAAGTCGTGTCTTACCGGGTTGGACTCAAGACGATAGTTACCGGATAAGGCGCAGCGGTCGG
GCTGAACGGGGGGTTCGTGCACACAGCCCAGCTTGGAGCGAACGACCTACACCGAACTGAGATACCTACA
GCGTGAGCTATGAGAAAGCGCCACGCTTCCCGAAGGGAGAAAGGCGGACAGGTATCCGGTAAGCGGCAGG
GTCGGAACAGGAGAGCGCACGAGGGAGCTTCCAGGGGGAAACGCCTGGTATCTTTATAGTCCTGTCGGGT
TTCGCCACCTCTGACTTGAGCGTCGATTTTTGTGATGCTCGTCAGGGGGGCGGAGCCTATGGAAAAACGC
CAGCAACGCGGCCTTTTTACGGTTCCTGGCCTTTTGCTGGCCTTTTGCTCACATGTTCTTTCCTGCGTTA
TCCCCTGATTCTGTGGATAACCGTATTACCGCCATGCATTAGTTAT
Features (pLannotate 1.2.2; 16 found; start..end, strand, type, name):
     54..357     +  enhancer       CMV enhancer: human cytomegalovirus immediate early enhancer
    358..561     +  promoter       CMV promoter: human cytomegalovirus (CMV) immediate early promoter
    584..607     +  misc_feature   MCS (fragment): multiple cloning site
    651..737     +  CDS            CYP2C1 (fragment): CP2C1_RABIT - Experimental evidence at protein level: Swiss-Prot protein existence level 1. Cytochromes P450 are a group of heme-thiolate monooxygenases. In liver microsomes, this enzyme is involved in an NADPH-dependent electron transport pathway. It oxidizes a variety of structurally unrelated compounds, including steroids, fatty acids, and xenobiotics. From Oryctolagus cuniculus (Rabbit).
    732..775     +  misc_feature   MCS (fragment): multiple cloning site
    789..1508    +  CDS            mAmetrine: yellow fluorescent protein with a large Stokes shift, excitable with violet light (Ai et al., 2008) mammalian codon-optimized
   1524..1607    +  CDS            large T antigen (fragment): large T antigen from SV40 (simian virus 40)
   1630..1751    +  polyA_signal   SV40 poly(A) signal: SV40 polyadenylation signal
   1785..2213    -  rep_origin     f1 ori (sequence partly withheld): f1 bacteriophage origin of replication; arrow indicates direction of (+) strand synthesis
   2240..2344    +  promoter       AmpR promoter: bla
   2346..2703    +  promoter       SV40 promoter: SV40 enhancer and early promoter
   2738..3532    +  CDS            NeoR/KanR: aminoglycoside phosphotransferase from Tn5; aph(3')-II (or nptII); confers resistance to neomycin, kanamycin, and G418 (Geneticin®)
   3553..3705    +  CDS            ble (fragment): BLE_KLEPN - Experimental evidence at protein level: Swiss-Prot protein existence level 1. Binding protein with a strong affinity to the bleomycin family of antibiotics. Binds to CL990; an antimitotic-antibiotic compound. From Klebsiella pneumoniae.
   3764..3811    +  polyA_signal   HSV TK poly(A) signal: herpes simplex virus thymidine kinase polyadenylation signal (Cole and Stacy, 1985)
   3902..3918    -  polyA_signal   bGH poly(A) signal (fragment): bovine growth hormone polyadenylation signal
   4140..4728    +  rep_origin     ori: high-copy-number ColE1/pMB1/pBR322/pUC origin of replication
