[The description below was written by a language model from this plasmid's Addgene catalogue record and pLannotate feature annotations shown in this document.]
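Description:
mAmetrine-CytERM-N-17 is a mammalian expression plasmid built on the mAmetrine-N1 backbone, an N1-type fusion vector in which a targeting sequence is placed upstream of, and in frame with, a fluorescent protein. It is propagated in E. coli from a high-copy ColE1/pUC-type origin and also carries an f1 phage origin. A single NeoR/KanR (Tn5 aminoglycoside phosphotransferase) gene provides both selections. A bacterial bla-type promoter drives it for kanamycin resistance in bacteria, and the adjacent SV40 enhancer/early promoter drives it in mammalian cells for G418 selection, with an HSV TK polyadenylation signal downstream. The annotated short fragments of ble, bGH poly(A) and SV40 large T antigen appear to be partial matches to backbone sequence rather than functional elements.

The payload is a fusion expressed from the human CMV immediate early enhancer and promoter and terminated by the SV40 poly(A) signal. The insert, CytERM, consists of the first 29 amino acids of a rabbit cytochrome P450, which the feature table annotates as a fragment of CYP2C1. It is joined through residual multiple cloning site sequence to the mammalian codon-optimized mAmetrine coding sequence, so the fluorescent protein sits at the C terminus. The amino-terminal segment of microsomal P450s generally acts as a membrane anchor, and the record lists the localization of this fusion as the endoplasmic reticulum. mAmetrine is a yellow fluorescent protein with a large Stokes shift, excited by violet light (excitation 406 nm, emission 526 nm per the record). The construct therefore serves as an endoplasmic reticulum marker for fluorescence imaging of transfected mammalian cells.
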