Addgene plasmid #56313: mAmetrine-CytERM-N-17
Purpose: Localization: Endoplasmic Reticulum, Excitation: 406, Emission: 526
Depositing lab: Michael Davidson. Depositing organization: Florida State University, Tallahassee.
Backbone
  Vector backbone: mAmetrine-N1
  Backbone size w/o insert (bp): 4750
  Vector type: Mammalian Expression
  Selectable markers: Neomycin (select with G418)
Growth in bacteria
  Bacterial resistance: Kanamycin, 50 μg/mL
  Growth temperature: 37°C
  Growth strain: DH5alpha
  Copy number: High Copy
Gene/Insert
  Gene/Insert name: CytERM (alt names: Cytochrome p450; XP_002718572.2)
  Mutation: Plasmid contains first 29 AA of Rabbit P450
  Promoter: CMV
  Tag / fusion protein: mAmetrine (C terminal on backbone)
  Cloning method: Unknown
  Sequencing primers: 5′ CMV-F; 3′ SV40pA-R
Terms and licenses: Academic/Nonprofit Terms; Industry Terms
Depositor comments: Cytochrome p450 . Excitation = 406; Emission = 526
How to cite: mAmetrine-CytERM-N-17 was a gift from Michael Davidson (Addgene plasmid # 56313 ; http://n2t.net/addgene:56313 ; RRID:Addgene_56313)
