>Addgene plasmid #56313 | mAmetrine-CytERM-N-17 | depositor partial sequence | sequence record 87215 | insert sequence
AGATCCGCTAGCGCTACCGGACTCAGATCTGGTACCCCTTGCAGCTTCCAGTGTCAGGAAGAGAAGGCTC
CCATGGATCCTGTGGTGGTGCTGGGGCTCTGTCTCTCCTGTTTGCTTCTCCTTTCACTCTGGAAACAGAG
CTATGGGGGAGGGAAGCTTCGAATTCTGCAGTCGACGGTACCGCGGGCCCGGGATCCACCGGTCGCCACC
ATGGTGAGCAAGGGCGAGGAGCTGTTCACCGGGGTGGTGCCCATCCTGGTCGAGCTGGACGGCGACGTAA
ACGGCCACAAGTTCAGCGTGCGCGGCGAGGGCGAGGGCGATGCCACCAACGGCAAGCTGACCCTGAAGTT
CATCTGCACCTCCGGCAAGCTGCCCGTGCCCTGGCCCACCCTCGTGACCACCCTGTCTTACGGCGTGCAG
TGCTTCGCCCGCTACCCCGACCACATGAAGCAGCACGACTTCTTCAAGTCCGCCATGCCCGAAGGCTACG
TCCAGGAGCGCACCATCTCCTTCAAGGACGACGGCAGCTACAGGACCCGCGCCGAGGTGAAGTTCGAGGG
CGACACCCTGGTGAACCGCATCGAGCTGAAGGGCATCGACTTCAAGGAGGACGGCAACATCCTGGGGCAC
AAGCTGGAGTACAACATGAACGTGTGGGACGCGTATATCACGGCCGACAAGCAGAAGAACGGCATCAAAG
CGAACTTCAAGATCGAGCACAACGTCGAGGACGGCGGCGTGCAGCTCGCCGACGCGTACCAGCAGAACAC
CCCCATCGGCGACGGCTCCGTGCTGCTGCCTGACAACCACTACCTGAGCTTCCAGAGCAAGCTGTTCAAA
GACCCCAACGAGCAGCGCGATCACATGGTCCTGCTGGAGTTCGTTACCGCCGCCGGGATCACTCCCGGCA
TGGACGAGCTGTACAAGTAAGCGGCCGCGACTCTAGATCATAATCAGCCATACCACATTTGTAGAGGTTT
TACTTGCTTTAAAAACCTCCCACACCTCCCCCTGAACTGAAACATAAAATGAATGCAATTGTTGTTGTTA
ACTTGTTTATGCAGC
